>Addgene plasmid #67911 | pABD823 | addgene partial sequence | sequence record 121438 | yADH1-F 5'-ATACGGCCTTCCTTCCAGTT-3'
ATCAAGTATAAATAGACCTGCAATTATTAATCTTTTGTTTCCTCGCTATTGTTCTCGTTCCCTTTCTTCC
TTGTTTCTTTTTCTGCACAATATTTCAAGCTATACCAAGCATACAATCAACTCCAAGCTTGAAGCAAGCC
TCCTGAAAGATGAAGCTACTGTCTTCTATCGAACAAGCATGCGATATTTGCCGACTTAAAAAGCTCAAGT
GCTCCAAAGAAAAACCGAAGTGCGCCAAGTGTCTGAAGAACAACTGGGAGTGTCGCTACTCTCCCAAAAC
CAAAAGGTCTCCGCTGACTAGGGCACATCTGACAGAAGTGGAATCAAGGCTAGAAAGACTGGAACAGCTA
TTTCTACTGATTTTTCCTCGAGAAGACCTTGACATGATTTTGAAAATGGATTCTTTACAGGATATAAAAG
CATTGTTAACAGGATTATTTGTACAAGATAATGTGAATAAAGATGCCGTCACAGATAGATTGGCTTCAGT
GGAGACTGATATGCCTCTAACATTGAGACAGCATAGAATAAGTGCGACATCATCATCGGAAGAGAGTAGT
AACAAAGGTCAAAGACAGTTGACTGTATCGCCGGAATTCATGGCATACTTAAGCTTCAAGTCTAATATGG
AACGTACACCACGCGAGTCAAACACTCCTTGTCCGCCTCCCCAACCATCTCCGTCGTTGTTTTCTTCACT
ACCAGATGACATCGTTTTGAATATCTTGGCTCGCATATCTACTTCCTACTACCAAACGCTCTCTCTTGTC
TCCAAGACCTTCCGTTTGCTCATCCTCTCCAAGGAGCTCGACATGG
