>Addgene plasmid #67911 | pABD823 | addgene partial sequence | sequence record 121440 | pHybLex_rev 5'-GAGTCACTTTAAAATTTGTATACAC-3'
AAATCATAAATCATAAGAAATTCGCCCGGAATTAGCTTGGCTGCAGTTATTGCAAGAAGTCCATACAATG
TGAGAGTGCATACGACCGAGGGGCTATAAGCACAGCATCAAGCCATTCGATGTGACCCCAGATTTCACCA
TCATGTCCCTTTTCAAGAGAAATCATAGCACACCAAATTTCTTTGGTTGCGGTTAAACGAGACACCGCAC
GGTCCCAAAAGACAACAAGTTTTCCACCATAATTACCTATTTCAGAATCAGTTTTATAATACTCGTAAAG
TCCACTCACACCTTTGACTAATCTCCACTCTTCACACTTTGCGTCATACCACCAGTATCTTTTATTACTA
TAACAGTAGCATACATTCTCTATCTCACAGGTACTCTCACCCAAGTTTTCCTCGGCAACTTCCCACATAC
ACTCTTTTATAAGGTAAACAAAGTTCTTCTTATTGCTCCTCACGTACACTTTTCCTTGCTTCGTTTGGAT
ATTCTTTACTGAAGAGTACCGGAGCTCAACTCCAGGATCCGGCAATGCTTCCCAAGTTTGAGTCTTTGGG
TCGAAAACTTCAGCCCAATGAGTAGATTCATCCGCTTCACATCCTCCCATTACATATAGTTTTCCATCAA
GGACGCACGTAAAGGCGTTCTTACGAGCCACCATCATGCTAGGAGCTTTGCGTTGTTTGCCAATGAGCTT
ATCATAGACCCATACGTCAGTCGAGGGTGTCATGTTTTGTCCACCGATTTCGTATGTTTCTGAACCAACA
GTTTCGTGGACTATTTGTAAGCAACGAGAATAGGGAGAGGGCATCGGT
