[The description below was written by a language model from this plasmid's Addgene catalogue record.]
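Description:
pABD823 is a yeast two-hybrid "bait" plasmid built on the Stratagene pBD-GAL4 Cam backbone and intended for expression in Saccharomyces cerevisiae. It is a shuttle vector of about 7.6 kb. In E. coli it is maintained at high copy under chloramphenicol selection, and in yeast it is retained through the TRP1 auxotrophic marker, which allows growth of trp1 host strains on medium lacking tryptophan. No feature table accompanies the record, so the origins of replication and other backbone elements are not stated explicitly.

The payload is the 1152 bp coding sequence of Arabidopsis thaliana Cold temperature germinating 10 (CTG10), inserted between EcoRI and PstI sites that both remain intact. The yeast ADH1 (alcohol dehydrogenase 1) promoter drives expression. The insert sits downstream of the backbone-encoded GAL4 DNA-binding domain (148 amino acids), so CTG10 is produced as an N-terminally tagged fusion. In a two-hybrid assay, this fusion binds GAL4 upstream activating sequences in reporter genes of the host strain but should not activate transcription by itself. Reporter expression occurs when a co-expressed "prey" protein, fused to a transcriptional activation domain on a second plasmid, physically interacts with CTG10 and thereby reconstitutes a functional activator.

The stated purpose is testing protein–protein interactions of CTG10 in yeast. The associated publication concerns a KELCH F-BOX protein that promotes Arabidopsis seed germination by targeting PHYTOCHROME-INTERACTING FACTOR1. This suggests the plasmid was used to probe CTG10 binding partners in that context, although the record does not list the specific prey constructs tested.
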