Addgene plasmid #67911: pABD823
Purpose: Protein interaction with yeast two hybrid assay of CTG10 in yeast, Saccharomyces cerevisiae
Depositing lab: Bruce Downie. Depositing organization: University of Kentucky. Publication: KELCH F-BOX protein positively influences Arabidopsis seed germination by targeting PHYTOCHROME-INTERACTING FACTOR1. Majee M, Kumar S, Kathare PK, Wu S, Gingerich D, Nayak NR, Salaita L, Dinkins R, Martin K, Goodin M, Dirk LMA, Lloyd TD, Zhu L, Chappell J, Hunt AG, Vierstra R, Huq E, Downie AB. Proc Natl Acad Sci U S A. 2018 Apr 24;115(17):E4120-E4129. doi: 10.1073/pnas.1711919115. Epub 2018 Apr 9. PubMed 29632208.
Backbone
  Vector backbone: pBD-GAL4 Cam
  Backbone manufacturer: Stratagene
  Backbone size w/o insert (bp): 6494
  Total vector size (bp): 7646
  Vector type: Yeast Expression
  Selectable markers: TRP1
Growth in bacteria
  Bacterial resistance: Chloramphenicol, 25 μg/mL
  Growth temperature: 37°C
  Growth strain: DH5alpha
  Copy number: High Copy
Gene/Insert
  Gene/Insert name: Cold temperature germinating 10 (CTG10)
  Species: A. thaliana (mustard weed)
  Insert size (bp): 1152
  GenBank ID: DQ666277
  Promoter: pADH1 (alcohol dehydrogenase 1 promoter)
  Tag / fusion protein: GAL4 DNA binding domain (148 amino acids) (N terminal on backbone)
  Cloning method: Restriction Enzyme; 5′ cloning site EcoRI (not destroyed); 3′ cloning site PstI (not destroyed)
  Sequencing primers: 5′ 5'BD; 3′ 3'BD
Terms and licenses: Academic/Nonprofit Terms; Industry Terms: Not Available to Industry
How to cite: pABD823 was a gift from Bruce Downie (Addgene plasmid # 67911 ; http://n2t.net/addgene:67911 ; RRID:Addgene_67911)
